Addgene plasmid #227364: pGEX-parkin delta 101-109
Purpose: For bacterial expression of parkin with a mutated ACT.
Depositing lab: Kalle Gehring. Depositing organization: McGill University. Publication: Naturally occurring hyperactive variants of human parkin. Huq TS, Luo J, Fakih R, Sauve V, Gehring K. Commun Biol. 2024 Aug 8;7(1):961. doi: 10.1038/s42003-024-06656-x. PubMed 39117722.
Backbone
  Vector backbone: pGEX-6P-1
  Backbone manufacturer: Amersham
  Vector type: Bacterial Expression
Growth in bacteria
  Bacterial resistance: Ampicillin, 100 μg/mL
  Growth temperature: 37°C
  Growth strain: DH5alpha
  Copy number: Low Copy
Gene/Insert
  Gene/Insert name: Parkin delta 101-109 (alt name: PARK2)
  Species: H. sapiens (human)
  Mutation: Codon usage optimized for E.coli expression. Residues 101-109 deleted.
  Entrez Gene: PRKN (a.k.a. AR-JP, LPRS2, PARK2, PDJ)
  Tag / fusion protein: GST (C terminal on backbone)
  Cloning method: Gene Synthesis
  Sequencing primers: 5′ pGEXF; 3′ pGEXR
Terms and licenses: Academic/Nonprofit Terms; Industry Terms: Not Available to Industry
Depositor comments: 5' Cloning Site: BamHI (unknown if destroyed), 3' Cloning Site: XhoI (unknown if destroyed).
How to cite: pGEX-parkin delta 101-109 was a gift from Kalle Gehring (Addgene plasmid # 227364 ; http://n2t.net/addgene:227364 ; RRID:Addgene_227364)
