[The description below was written by a language model from this plasmid's Addgene catalogue record and pLannotate feature annotations shown in this document.]
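Description:
pGEX-parkin delta 101-109 is a bacterial expression plasmid built on the pGEX-6P-1 backbone for producing a mutant form of human parkin (PRKN/PARK2), an E3 ubiquitin ligase, as a glutathione S-transferase fusion in E. coli. The insert was made by gene synthesis with codon usage optimized for E. coli and lacks residues 101-109, a deletion that the record describes as mutating the ACT element of parkin. According to the depositor it was cloned between BamHI and XhoI sites, though it is not known whether those sites remain intact.

In the annotated 6,337 nt sequence, a tac promoter followed by a lac operator drives the Schistosoma japonicum GST coding sequence, and the parkin open reading frame lies a short distance downstream on the same strand. GST is therefore fused to the N-terminus of parkin, even though the catalogue field lists the tag as "C terminal on backbone". The short linker between the two is not annotated, so the record itself does not confirm a protease cleavage site there. The plasmid carries its own lacI gene under the lacIq promoter, which supplies enough repressor to keep the tac promoter off until induction with IPTG. Propagation relies on a ColE1/pBR322-type origin, listed by the repository as low copy, and selection on ampicillin resistance from β-lactamase. Residual backbone elements include rop and bom fragments and a lac promoter/lacZα segment.

The construct is intended for producing recombinant parkin that can be affinity-purified through its GST tag. It was deposited in connection with a study of naturally occurring hyperactive variants of human parkin.
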