Features (pLannotate 1.2.2; 17 found; start..end, strand, type, name):
      6..107     -  CDS            yciV (fragment): RNAAM_ECOLI - Also known as trpH From Escherichia coli (strain K12).
    183..211     +  promoter       tac promoter: strong E. coli promoter; hybrid between the trp and lac UV5 promoters
    219..235     +  protein_bind   lac operator: The lac repressor binds to the lac operator to inhibit transcription in E. coli. This inhibition can be relieved by adding lactose or isopropyl-β-D-thiogalactopyranoside (IPTG). lac repressor encoded by lacI
    258..911     +  CDS            GST26_SCHJA: Experimental evidence at protein level: Swiss-Prot protein existence level 1. GST isoenzymes appear to play a central role in the parasite detoxification system. Other functions are also suspected including a role in increasing the solubility of haematin in the parasite gut. From Schistosoma japonicum (Blood fluke).
    951..2318    +  CDS            PRKN: PRKN_HUMAN - Also known as PARK2. Experimental evidence at protein level: Swiss-Prot protein existence level 1. Functions within a multiprotein E3 ubiquitin ligase complex, catalyzing the covalent attachment of ubiquitin moieties onto substrate proteins (PubMed:10888878, PubMed:10973942, PubMed:11431533, PubMed:12150907, PubMed:12628165, PubMed:15105460, PubMed:16135753, PubMed:21376232, PubMed:21532592, PubMed:23754282, PubMed:23620051, PubMed:24660806, PubMed:24751536, PubMed:32047033, PubMed:29311685, PubMed:22396657). Substrates include SYT11 and VDAC1 (PubMed:32047033, PubMed:29311685). O
   2354..2393    +  CDS            rop (fragment): Rop protein, which maintains plasmids at low copy number; rop
   2495..2535    +  misc_feature   bom (fragment): basis of mobility region from pBR322
   2640..2744    +  promoter       AmpR promoter: bla
   2745..3605    +  CDS            AmpR: β-lactamase; bla; confers resistance to ampicillin, carbenicillin, and related antibiotics
   3776..4364    +  rep_origin     ori: high-copy-number ColE1/pMB1/pBR322/pUC origin of replication
   4550..4601    -  misc_feature   bom (fragment): basis of mobility region from pBR322
   4608..4685    +  promoter       lacIq promoter: lacI (mutant); In the lacIq allele, a single base change in the promoter boosts expression of the lacI gene about 10-fold.
   4686..5768    +  CDS            lacI: lac repressor; lacI; The lac repressor binds to the lac operator to inhibit transcription in E. coli. This inhibition can be relieved by adding lactose or isopropyl-β-D-thiogalactopyranoside (IPTG).
   5781..5802    +  protein_bind   CAP binding site: CAP binding activates transcription in the presence of cAMP. E. coli catabolite activator protein
   5817..5847    +  promoter       lac promoter: promoter for the E. coli lac operon
   5855..5871    +  protein_bind   lac operator: The lac repressor binds to the lac operator to inhibit transcription in E. coli. This inhibition can be relieved by adding lactose or isopropyl-β-D-thiogalactopyranoside (IPTG). lac repressor encoded by lacI
   5891..6064    +  CDS            lacZα: LacZα fragment of β-galactosidase; lacZ fragment
>Addgene plasmid #227364 | pGEX-parkin delta 101-109 | addgene full sequence | sequence record 450999 | Addgene NGS Result
ACGTTATCGACTGCACGGTGCACCAATGCTTCTGGCGTCAGGCAGCCATCGGAAGCTGTGGTATGGCTGT
GCAGGTCGTAAATCACTGCATAATTCGTGTCGCTCAAGGCGCACTCCCGTTCTGGATAATGTTTTTTGCG
CCGACATCATAACGGTTCTGGCAAATATTCTGAAATGAGCTGTTGACAATTAATCATCGGCTCGTATAAT
GTGTGGAATTGTGAGCGGATAACAATTTCACACAGGAAACAGTATTCATGTCCCCTATACTAGGTTATTG
GAAAATTAAGGGCCTTGTGCAACCCACTCGACTTCTTTTGGAATATCTTGAAGAAAAATATGAAGAGCAT
TTGTATGAGCGCGATGAAGGTGATAAATGGCGAAACAAAAAGTTTGAATTGGGTTTGGAGTTTCCCAATC
TTCCTTATTATATTGATGGTGATGTTAAATTAACACAGTCTATGGCCATCATACGTTATATAGCTGACAA
GCACAACATGTTGGGTGGTTGTCCAAAAGAGCGTGCAGAGATTTCAATGCTTGAAGGAGCGGTTTTGGAT
ATTAGATACGGTGTTTCGAGAATTGCATATAGTAAAGACTTTGAAACTCTCAAAGTTGATTTTCTTAGCA
AGCTACCTGAAATGCTGAAAATGTTCGAAGATCGTTTATGTCATAAAACATATTTAAATGGTGATCATGT
AACCCATCCTGACTTCATGTTGTATGACGCTCTTGATGTTGTTTTATACATGGACCCAATGTGCCTGGAT
GCGTTCCCAAAATTAGTTTGTTTTAAAAAACGTATTGAAGCTATCCCACAAATTGATAAGTACTTGAAAT
CCAGCAAGTATATAGCATGGCCTTTGCAGGGCTGGCAAGCCACGTTTGGTGGTGGCGACCATCCTCCAAA
ATCGGATCTGGAAGTTCTGTTCCAGGGGCCCCTGGGATCCATGATCGTTTTCGTTCGTTTCAACTCTTCT
CACGGTTTCCCGGTTGAAGTTGACTCTGACACCTCTATCTTCCAGCTGAAAGAAGTTGTTGCGAAACGTC
AGGGTGTTCCAGCAGACCAGCTGCGTGTTATCTTCGCAGGTAAAGAACTGCGTAACGACTGGACCGTTCA
GAACTGCGATCTGGATCAGCAGTCTATCGTTCACATCGTTCAGCGTCCGTGGCGTAAAGGTCAGGAAATG
AACGCGACTGGTGGTGACGACCCGCGTAACGCGGCGGGTGGTTGTGAACGTGAACCGCAGTCTGTTCTGC
CGGGTGACTCCGTTGGTCTGGCCGTAATTCTGCACACCGACTCTCGTAAAGACTCCCCGCCGGCTGGTTC
TCCGGCGGGTCGCTCTATCTACAACTCTTTCTACGTGTACTGCAAAGGTCCGTGCCAGCGTGTACAGCCG
GGTAAACTGCGTGTTCAGTGTTCCACTTGCCGTCAGGCGACCCTGACCCTGACCCAGGGTCCGAGCTGCT
GGGACGACGTTCTGATCCCGAACCGTATGTCCGGTGAATGTCAGTCCCCGCACTGTCCGGGTACCTCCGC
AGAATTTTTCTTTAAATGCGGTGCCCACCCGACCTCTGACAAAGAAACCTCTGTTGCTCTGCACCTGATC
GCTACCAACTCCCGTAACATCACCTGCATCACCTGCACCGACGTTCGCTCCCCGGTTCTGGTTTTTCAGT
GCAACTCTCGTCACGTTATCTGCCTGGATTGCTTCCACCTGTACTGCGTTACTCGTCTGAATGACCGCCA
GTTCGTTCACGACCCGCAGCTGGGCTACTCTCTGCCGTGCGTTGCGGGTTGCCCGAACTCCCTGATTAAA
GAACTGCACCACTTCCGTATCCTGGGCGAGGAACAGTACAACCGTTACCAGCAGTACGGCGCTGAAGAAT
GCGTTCTGCAGATGGGTGGCGTTCTGTGCCCGCGTCCGGGTTGCGGCGCGGGCCTGCTGCCGGAACCGGA
CCAGCGTAAAGTGACGTGTGAAGGTGGTAACGGTTTAGGTTGCGGCTTCGCGTTCTGTCGTGAATGCAAA
GAAGCATATCATGAAGGTGAATGTTCCGCAGTTTTTGAAGCTAGCGGCACCACTACCCAGGCGTACCGTG
TTGATGAACGTGCTGCTGAACAGGCTCGTTGGGAAGCAGCAAGTAAAGAAACTATTAAAAAGACCACTAA
ACCGTGTCCGCGTTGCCACGTTCCGGTTGAAAAGAACGGTGGTTGCATGCACATGAAATGCCCGCAGCCG
CAGTGCCGTCTGGAATGGTGCTGGAACTGCGGTTGCGAATGGAACCGTGTTTGCATGGGTGACCACTGGT
TCGACGTTTAGCTCGAGCGGCCGCATCGTGACTGACTGACGATCTGCCTCGCGCGTTTCGGTGATGACGG
TGAAAACCTCTGACACATGCAGCTCCCGGAGACGGTCACAGCTTGTCTGTAAGCGGATGCCGGGAGCAGA
CAAGCCCGTCAGGGCGCGTCAGCGGGTGTTGGCGGGTGTCGGGGCGCAGCCATGACCCAGTCACGTAGCG
ATAGCGGAGTGTATAATTCTTGAAGACGAAAGGGCCTCGTGATACGCCTATTTTTATAGGTTAATGTCAT
GATAATAATGGTTTCTTAGACGTCAGGTGGCACTTTTCGGGGAAATGTGCGCGGAACCCCTATTTGTTTA
TTTTTCTAAATACATTCAAATATGTATCCGCTCATGAGACAATAACCCTGATAAATGCTTCAATAATATT
GAAAAAGGAAGAGTATGAGTATTCAACATTTCCGTGTCGCCCTTATTCCCTTTTTTGCGGCATTTTGCCT
TCCTGTTTTTGCTCACCCAGAAACGCTGGTGAAAGTAAAAGATGCTGAAGATCAGTTGGGTGCACGAGTG
GGTTACATCGAACTGGATCTCAACAGCGGTAAGATCCTTGAGAGTTTTCGCCCCGAAGAACGTTTTCCAA
TGATGAGCACTTTTAAAGTTCTGCTATGTGGCGCGGTATTATCCCGTGTTGACGCCGGGCAAGAGCAACT
CGGTCGCCGCATACACTATTCTCAGAATGACTTGGTTGAGTACTCACCAGTCACAGAAAAGCATCTTACG
GATGGCATGACAGTAAGAGAATTATGCAGTGCTGCCATAACCATGAGTGATAACACTGCGGCCAACTTAC
TTCTGACAACGATCGGAGGACCGAAGGAGCTAACCGCTTTTTTGCACAACATGGGGGATCATGTAACTCG
CCTTGATCGTTGGGAACCGGAGCTGAATGAAGCCATACCAAACGACGAGCGTGACACCACGATGCCTGCA
GCAATGGCAACAACGTTGCGCAAACTATTAACTGGCGAACTACTTACTCTAGCTTCCCGGCAACAATTAA
TAGACTGGATGGAGGCGGATAAAGTTGCAGGACCACTTCTGCGCTCGGCCCTTCCGGCTGGCTGGTTTAT
TGCTGATAAATCTGGAGCCGGTGAGCGTGGGTCTCGCGGTATCATTGCAGCACTGGGGCCAGATGGTAAG
CCCTCCCGTATCGTAGTTATCTACACGACGGGGAGTCAGGCAACTATGGATGAACGAAATAGACAGATCG
CTGAGATAGGTGCCTCACTGATTAAGCATTGGTAACTGTCAGACCAAGTTTACTCATATATACTTTAGAT
TGATTTAAAACTTCATTTTTAATTTAAAAGGATCTAGGTGAAGATCCTTTTTGATAATCTCATGACCAAA
ATCCCTTAACGTGAGTTTTCGTTCCACTGAGCGTCAGACCCCGTAGAAAAGATCAAAGGATCTTCTTGAG
ATCCTTTTTTTCTGCGCGTAATCTGCTGCTTGCAAACAAAAAAACCACCGCTACCAGCGGTGGTTTGTTT
GCCGGATCAAGAGCTACCAACTCTTTTTCCGAAGGTAACTGGCTTCAGCAGAGCGCAGATACCAAATACT
GTCCTTCTAGTGTAGCCGTAGTTAGGCCACCACTTCAAGAACTCTGTAGCACCGCCTACATACCTCGCTC
TGCTAATCCTGTTACCAGTGGCTGCTGCCAGTGGCGATAAGTCGTGTCTTACCGGGTTGGACTCAAGACG
ATAGTTACCGGATAAGGCGCAGCGGTCGGGCTGAACGGGGGGTTCGTGCACACAGCCCAGCTTGGAGCGA
ACGACCTACACCGAACTGAGATACCTACAGCGTGAGCTATGAGAAAGCGCCACGCTTCCCGAAGGGAGAA
AGGCGGACAGGTATCCGGTAAGCGGCAGGGTCGGAACAGGAGAGCGCACGAGGGAGCTTCCAGGGGGAAA
CGCCTGGTATCTTTATAGTCCTGTCGGGTTTCGCCACCTCTGACTTGAGCGTCGATTTTTGTGATGCTCG
TCAGGGGGGCGGAGCCTATGGAAAAACGCCAGCAACGCGGCCTTTTTACGGTTCCTGGCCTTTTGCTGGC
CTTTTGCTCACATGTTCTTTCCTGCGTTATCCCCTGATTCTGTGGATAACCGTATTACCGCCTTTGAGTG
AGCTGATACCGCTCGCCGCAGCCGAACGACCGAGCGCAGCGAGTCAGTGAGCGAGGAAGCGGAAGAGCGC
CTGATGCGGTATTTTCTCCTTACGCATCTGTGCGGTATTTCACACCGCATAAATTCCGACACCATCGAAT
GGTGCAAAACCTTTCGCGGTATGGCATGATAGCGCCCGGAAGAGAGTCAATTCAGGGTGGTGAATGTGAA
ACCAGTAACGTTATACGATGTCGCAGAGTATGCCGGTGTCTCTTATCAGACCGTTTCCCGCGTGGTGAAC
CAGGCCAGCCACGTTTCTGCGAAAACGCGGGAAAAAGTGGAAGCGGCGATGGCGGAGCTGAATTACATTC
CCAACCGCGTGGCACAACAACTGGCGGGCAAACAGTCGTTGCTGATTGGCGTTGCCACCTCCAGTCTGGC
CCTGCACGCGCCGTCGCAAATTGTCGCGGCGATTAAATCTCGCGCCGATCAACTGGGTGCCAGCGTGGTG
GTGTCGATGGTAGAACGAAGCGGCGTCGAAGCCTGTAAAGCGGCGGTGCACAATCTTCTCGCGCAACGCG
TCAGTGGGCTGATCATTAACTATCCGCTGGATGACCAGGATGCCATTGCTGTGGAAGCTGCCTGCACTAA
TGTTCCGGCGTTATTTCTTGATGTCTCTGACCAGACACCCATCAACAGTATTATTTTCTCCCATGAAGAC
GGTACGCGACTGGGCGTGGAGCATCTGGTCGCATTGGGTCACCAGCAAATCGCGCTGTTAGCGGGCCCAT
TAAGTTCTGTCTCGGCGCGTCTGCGTCTGGCTGGCTGGCATAAATATCTCACTCGCAATCAAATTCAGCC
GATAGCGGAACGGGAAGGCGACTGGAGTGCCATGTCCGGTTTTCAACAAACCATGCAAATGCTGAATGAG
GGCATCGTTCCCACTGCGATGCTGGTTGCCAACGATCAGATGGCGCTGGGCGCAATGCGCGCCATTACCG
AGTCCGGGCTGCGCGTTGGTGCGGATATCTCGGTAGTGGGATACGACGATACCGAAGACAGCTCATGTTA
TATCCCGCCGTTAACCACCATCAAACAGGATTTTCGCCTGCTGGGGCAAACCAGCGTGGACCGCTTGCTG
CAACTCTCTCAGGGCCAGGCGGTGAAGGGCAATCAGCTGTTGCCCGTCTCACTGGTGAAAAGAAAAACCA
CCCTGGCGCCCAATACGCAAACCGCCTCTCCCCGCGCGTTGGCCGATTCATTAATGCAGCTGGCACGACA
GGTTTCCCGACTGGAAAGCGGGCAGTGAGCGCAACGCAATTAATGTGAGTTAGCTCACTCATTAGGCACC
CCAGGCTTTACACTTTATGCTTCCGGCTCGTATGTTGTGTGGAATTGTGAGCGGATAACAATTTCACACA
GGAAACAGCTATGACCATGATTACGGATTCACTGGCCGTCGTTTTACAACGTCGTGACTGGGAAAACCCT
GGCGTTACCCAACTTAATCGCCTTGCAGCACATCCCCCTTTCGCCAGCTGGCGTAATAGCGAAGAGGCCC
GCACCGATCGCCCTTCCCAACAGTTGCGCAGCCTGAATGGCGAATGGCGCTTTGCCTGGTTTCCGGCACC
AGAAGCGGTGCCGGAAAGCTGGCTGGAGTGCGATCTTCCTGAGGCCGATACTGTCGTCGTCCCCTCAAAC
TGGCAGATGCACGGTTACGATGCGCCCATCTACACCAACGTAACCTATCCCATTACGGTCAATCCGCCGT
TTGTTCCCACGGAGAATCCGACGGGTTGTTACTCGCTCACATTTAATGTTGATGAAAGCTGGCTACAGGA
AGGCCAGACGCGAATTATTTTTGATGGCGTTGGAATT
